Addgene plasmid #105163: pFA6a-hphMX6-41nmt1
Purpose: Yeast gene targeting
Depositing lab: Jian-Qiu Wu. Depositing organization: Ohio State University. Publication: Roles of putative Rho-GEF Gef2 in division-site positioning and contractile-ring function in fission yeast cytokinesis. Ye Y, Lee IJ, Runge KW, Wu JQ. Mol Biol Cell. 2012 Apr;23(7):1181-95. doi: 10.1091/mbc.E11-09-0800. Epub 2012 Feb 1. PubMed 22298427.
Backbone
  Vector backbone: pFA6a
  Backbone size w/o insert (bp): 4170
  Vector type: Bacterial Expression, Yeast Expression
  Selectable markers: Hygromycin
Growth in bacteria
  Bacterial resistance: Ampicillin, 100 μg/mL
  Growth temperature: 37°C
  Growth strain: DH5alpha
  Copy number: High Copy
Gene/Insert
  Gene/Insert name: hphMX6-41nmt1 (alt name: 41nmt1)
  Species: S. pombe (fission yeast)
  Insert size (bp): 1200
  Promoter: 41nmt1
  Tag / fusion protein: 41nmt1 (N terminal on insert)
  Cloning method: Restriction Enzyme; 5′ cloning site PmeI (not destroyed); 3′ cloning site BglII (not destroyed)
Terms and licenses: Academic/Nonprofit Terms; Industry Terms: Not Available to Industry
Depositor comments: The sizes of backbone and inserts are approximate, and do not include the selectable marker.
How to cite: pFA6a-hphMX6-41nmt1 was a gift from Jian-Qiu Wu (Addgene plasmid # 105163 ; http://n2t.net/addgene:105163 ; RRID:Addgene_105163)
