[The description below was written by a language model from this plasmid's Addgene catalogue record and pLannotate feature annotations shown in this document.]
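Description:
pFA6a-hphMX6-41nmt1 is a PCR-template module plasmid of the pFA6a family, used for gene targeting in the fission yeast Schizosaccharomyces pombe. It is maintained in E. coli as a high-copy plasmid through a ColE1/pUC-type origin and an ampicillin resistance gene (β-lactamase with its own promoter). The feature table shows no yeast replication origin, which fits a construct meant to supply a cassette for chromosomal integration rather than to replicate episomally in yeast. Short lacI, rop and bom fragments appear to be backbone remnants, and SP6 and T7 phage promoters flank the cassette region.

The payload has two adjacent parts. The first is the hphMX6 marker, which confers hygromycin resistance for selecting yeast integrants. The second is a roughly 1.2 kb nmt1-type promoter. The two are annotated on opposite strands, so the promoter reads outward, away from the marker. The catalogue record names the promoter as 41nmt1, the attenuated, intermediate-strength version of the thiamine-repressible nmt1 promoter. The automated annotation labels it wild-type nmt1, probably because the variants are nearly identical and the tool matched the closest reference entry. Although the record lists 41nmt1 in the "tag" field, it is a promoter and not a protein tag. The insert was cloned between PmeI and BglII sites, both of which are retained.

In typical use of such modules, the marker-promoter cassette is amplified with primers carrying homology to a target locus and integrated just upstream of a gene's coding sequence. This replaces the native promoter, so expression can be tuned or shut down with thiamine. The associated work concerned fission yeast cytokinesis.
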