Features (pLannotate 1.2.2; 10 found; start..end, strand, type, name):
     14..32      +  promoter       SP6 promoter: promoter for bacteriophage SP6 RNA polymerase
     97..1251    -  promoter       nmt1 promoter: wild-type nmt1 promoter from Schizosaccharomyces pombe, conferring strong thiamine-repressible expression
   1296..2871    +  gene           hphMX6: yeast selectable marker conferring hygromycin resistance
   2978..2996    -  promoter       T7 promoter: promoter for bacteriophage T7 RNA polymerase
   3018..3071    -  CDS            lacI (fragment): lac repressor; lacI; The lac repressor binds to the lac operator to inhibit transcription in E. coli. This inhibition can be relieved by adding lactose or isopropyl-β-D-thiogalactopyranoside (IPTG).
   3254..3842    -  rep_origin     ori: high-copy-number ColE1/pMB1/pBR322/pUC origin of replication
   4013..4873    -  CDS            AmpR: β-lactamase; bla; confers resistance to ampicillin, carbenicillin, and related antibiotics
   4874..4978    -  promoter       AmpR promoter: bla
   5073..5108    +  CDS            rop (fragment): Rop protein, which maintains plasmids at low copy number; rop
   5210..5261    +  misc_feature   bom (fragment): basis of mobility region from pBR322
>Addgene plasmid #105163 | pFA6a-hphMX6-41nmt1 | addgene full sequence | sequence record 203268 | Addgene NGS Result
TCATACACATACGATTTAGGTGACACTATAGAACGCGGCCGCCAGCTGAAGCTTCGTACGCTGCAGGTCG
ACGGATCCCCGGGTTAATTAAAGACATGATTTAACAAAGCGACTATAAGTCAGAAAGTGAGAATGAGATT
GAAATAATTAATTCAACTTATTCAATTGATGATATGCCAGGATTCCTCTTCCTTTATCTTCAATGTTTCG
ATTAACAGGTCCATTATCCGGTTTTTAGTTTCGCTGCACATTGCCGAATGACAATCGGATTCCTTTAAGC
TTTGCTTTTGCCCTGTTTTCTCTCCCCAGTAATCGTTGGGTGACTGAACCATCCAGTAGCCGAGAGTTAC
GTTTTTCCTGATTTAATAAATATCCATATCTATTTGTCTCGTGGTGTTTTACAGCAACTAACCGAAATTA
CTATTTTGCATCATCCAACCATAAAGAGACAACAATAATTCTAGAAAACATATAACAAGTGTTTTTTTCT
ATTTACGTCTCATACGCAAAGTCCACTTTACCATGTTTTGGAAACTTGTACCCAACCATTCATTTTTCGA
TTTTGTAATGAGGCTCTTTTCTTCTAACAATCATTGAGGTCATTATCATGTGTCCTCACCTATTGTTTAA
ATTGAGGCTTGCGCTATTCCCAAAATTGTGGGTATTATTTTCATATATCAGTATCTGCAATTTCGGTTCA
ACTTTCTTATCAAGAAAGAGGATTAATTTCTTAACAAAAACCTTCTTTGTTTTATAACGCTGATTTTTGT
ATTATTTGGCGACCAAGGTTATAAGTGATCCAATCCAAATGTCATAACTTCAGTTGATCCCTGCGGAAAA
TATAAATCAGATTATGGTTATATAAAAAAAAAGAGAAATTATTTGAGTTCATTGAAACTTCAACGTTATT
TGACTAAAACTTGTTAATTTACATGTCTGCAAGATTAATCCAGCATATTAAATAAATTAGTTGACTTATG
TCAAACAAATAATACATTCTTGATATTATTAGAAAAAAAAAAGAAAATTGAATAACTTGTGAGAAATGAT
ATTGTTATTATTTTAGATTATGTCCTTTGAAATACAATAACATGCTAAGGCACTTACTACTTAAGCCTTT
ATTACTTTAATGTGCTAACAATCTTCTGTATCCTTAGACGTTAAATTTTCCCTTATTAAAAAATAAAAAA
ATAAAAAAAAAATATAGGAAATGAAACAACCGCTGATGACTTATTCTGTCTTTTATGGCGAGATCTGTTT
AGCTTGCCTCGTCCCCGCCGGGTCACCCGGCCAGCGACATGGAGGCCCAGAATACCCTCCTTGACAGTCT
TGACGTGCGCAGCTCAGGGGCATGATGTGACTGTCGCCCGTACATTTAGCCCATACATCCCCATGTATAA
TCATTTGCATCCATACATTTTGATGGCCGCACGGCGCGAAGCAAAAATTACGGCTCCTCGCTGCGGACCT
GCGAGCAGGGAAACGCTCCCCTCACAGACGCGTTGAATTGTCCCCACGCCGCGCCCCTGTAGAGAAATAT
AAAAGGTTAGGATTTGCCACTGAGGTTCTTCTTTCATATACTTCCTTTTAAAATCTTGCTAGGATACAGT
TCTCACATCACATCCGAACATAAACAACCATGGGTAAAAAGCCTGAACTCACCGCGACGTCTGTCGAGAA
GTTTCTGATCGAAAAGTTCGACAGCGTCTCCGACCTGATGCAGCTCTCGGAGGGCGAAGAATCTCGTGCT
TTCAGCTTCGATGTAGGAGGGCGTGGATATGTCCTGCGGGTAAATAGCTGCGCCGATGGTTTCTACAAAG
ATCGTTATGTTTATCGGCACTTTGCATCGGCCGCGCTCCCGATTCCGGAAGTGCTTGACATTGGGGAATT
CAGCGAGAGCCTGACCTATTGCATCTCCCGCCGTGCACAGGGTGTCACGTTGCAAGACCTGCCTGAAACC
GAACTGCCCGCTGTTCTGCAGCCGGTCGCGGAGGCCATGGATGCGATCGCTGCGGCCGATCTTAGCCAGA
CGAGCGGGTTCGGCCCATTCGGACCGCAAGGAATCGGTCAATACACTACATGGCGTGATTTCATATGCGC
GATTGCTGATCCCCATGTGTATCACTGGCAAACTGTGATGGACGACACCGTCAGTGCGTCCGTCGCGCAG
GCTCTCGATGAGCTGATGCTTTGGGCCGAGGACTGCCCCGAAGTCCGGCACCTCATGCACGCGGATTTCG
GCTCCAACAATGTCCTGACGGACAATGGCCGCATAACAGCGGTCATTGACTGGAGCGAGGCGATGTTCGG
GGATTCCCAATACGAGGTCGCCAACATCTTCTTCTGGAGGCCGTGGTTGGCTTGTATGGAGCAGCAGACG
CGCTACTTCGAGCGGAGGCATCCGGAGCTTGCAGGATCGCCGCGGCTCCGGGCGTATATGCTCCGCATTG
GTCTTGACCAACTCTATCAGAGCTTGGTTGACGGCAATTTCGATGATGCAGCTTGGGCGCAGGGTCGATG
CGACGCAATCGTCCGATCCGGAGCCGGGACTGTCGGGCGTACACAAATCGCCCGCAGAAGCGCGGCCGTC
TGGACCGATGGCTGTGTAGAAGTACTCGCCGATAGTGGAAACCGACGCCCCAGCACTCGTCCGAGGGCAA
AGGAATAATCAGTACTGACAGTAAAAAGATTCTTGTTTTCAAGAACTTGTCATTTGTATAGTTTTTTTAT
ATTGTAGTTGTTCTATTTTAATCAAATGTTAGCGTGATTTATATTTTTTTTCGCCTCGACATCATCTGCC
CAGATGCGAAGTTAAGTGCGCAGAAAGTAATATCATGCGTCAATCGTATGTGAATGCTGGTCGCTATACT
GCTGTCGATTCGATACTAACGCCGCCATCCAGTGTTTAAACGAGCTCGAATTCATCGATGATATCAGATC
CACTAGTGGCCTATGCGGCCGCGGATCTGCCGGTCTCCCTATAGTGAGTCGTATTAATTTCGATAAGCCA
GGTTAACCTGCATTAATGAATCGGCCAACGCGCGGGGAGAGGCGGTTTGCGTATTGGGCGCTCTTCCGCT
TCCTCGCTCACTGACTCGCTGCGCTCGGTCGTTCGGCTGCGGCGAGCGGTATCAGCTCACTCAAAGGCGG
TAATACGGTTATCCACAGAATCAGGGGATAACGCAGGAAAGAACATGTGAGCAAAAGGCCAGCAAAAGGC
CAGGAACCGTAAAAAGGCCGCGTTGCTGGCGTTTTTCCATAGGCTCCGCCCCCCTGACGAGCATCACAAA
AATCGACGCTCAAGTCAGAGGTGGCGAAACCCGACAGGACTATAAAGATACCAGGCGTTTCCCCCTGGAA
GCTCCCTCGTGCGCTCTCCTGTTCCGACCCTGCCGCTTACCGGATACCTGTCCGCCTTTCTCCCTTCGGG
AAGCGTGGCGCTTTCTCATAGCTCACGCTGTAGGTATCTCAGTTCGGTGTAGGTCGTTCGCTCCAAGCTG
GGCTGTGTGCACGAACCCCCCGTTCAGCCCGACCGCTGCGCCTTATCCGGTAACTATCGTCTTGAGTCCA
ACCCGGTAAGACACGACTTATCGCCACTGGCAGCAGCCACTGGTAACAGGATTAGCAGAGCGAGGTATGT
AGGCGGTGCTACAGAGTTCTTGAAGTGGTGGCCTAACTACGGCTACACTAGAAGAACAGTATTTGGTATC
TGCGCTCTGCTGAAGCCAGTTACCTTCGGAAAAAGAGTTGGTAGCTCTTGATCCGGCAAACAAACCACCG
CTGGTAGCGGTGGTTTTTTTGTTTGCAAGCAGCAGATTACGCGCAGAAAAAAAGGATCTCAAGAAGATCC
TTTGATCTTTTCTACGGGGTCTGACGCTCAGTGGAACGAAAACTCACGTTAAGGGATTTTGGTCATGAGA
TTATCAAAAAGGATCTTCACCTAGATCCTTTTAAATTAAAAATGAAGTTTTAAATCAATCTAAAGTATAT
ATGAGTAAACTTGGTCTGACAGTTACCAATGCTTAATCAGTGAGGCACCTATCTCAGCGATCTGTCTATT
TCGTTCATCCATAGTTGCCTGACTCCCCGTCGTGTAGATAACTACGATACGGGAGGGCTTACCATCTGGC
CCCAGTGCTGCAATGATACCGCGAGACCCACGCTCACCGGCTCCAGATTTATCAGCAATAAACCAGCCAG
CCGGAAGGGCCGAGCGCAGAAGTGGTCCTGCAACTTTATCCGCCTCCATCCAGTCTATTAATTGTTGCCG
GGAAGCTAGAGTAAGTAGTTCGCCAGTTAATAGTTTGCGCAACGTTGTTGCCATTGCTACAGGCATCGTG
GTGTCACGCTCGTCGTTTGGTATGGCTTCATTCAGCTCCGGTTCCCAACGATCAAGGCGAGTTACATGAT
CCCCCATGTTGTGCAAAAAAGCGGTTAGCTCCTTCGGTCCTCCGATCGTTGTCAGAAGTAAGTTGGCCGC
AGTGTTATCACTCATGGTTATGGCAGCACTGCATAATTCTCTTACTGTCATGCCATCCGTAAGATGCTTT
TCTGTGACTGGTGAGTACTCAACCAAGTCATTCTGAGAATAGTGTATGCGGCGACCGAGTTGCTCTTGCC
CGGCGTCAATACGGGATAATACCGCGCCACATAGCAGAACTTTAAAAGTGCTCATCATTGGAAAACGTTC
TTCGGGGCGAAAACTCTCAAGGATCTTACCGCTGTTGAGATCCAGTTCGATGTAACCCACTCGTGCACCC
AACTGATCTTCAGCATCTTTTACTTTCACCAGCGTTTCTGGGTGAGCAAAAACAGGAAGGCAAAATGCCG
CAAAAAAGGGAATAAGGGCGACACGGAAATGTTGAATACTCATACTCTTCCTTTTTCAATATTATTGAAG
CATTTATCAGGGTTATTGTCTCATGAGCGGATACATATTTGAATGTATTTAGAAAAATAAACAAATAGGG
GTTCCGCGCACATTTCCCCGAAAAGTGCCACCTGACGTCTAAGAAACCATTATTATCATGACATTAACCT
ATAAAAATAGGCGTATCACGAGGCCCTTTCGTCTCGCGCGTTTCGGTGATGACGGTGAAAACCTCTGACA
CATGCAGCTCCCGGAGACGGTCACAGCTTGTCTGTAAGCGGATGCCGGGAGCAGACAAGCCCGTCAGGGC
GCGTCAGCGGGTGTTGGCGGGTGTCGGGGCTGGCTTAACTATGCGGCATCAGAGCAGATTGTACTGAGAG
TGCACCATATGGACATATTGTCGTTAGAACGCGGCTACAATTAATACATAACCTTATGTA
